Addgene plasmid #126837: Po_MSP3.5-Cd4-bio-His
Purpose: Expression of recombinant P. ovale protein in mammalian cells
Depositing lab: Gavin Wright. Depositing organization: Wellcome Sanger Institute. Publication: A panel of recombinant proteins from human-infective Plasmodium species for serological surveillance. Muller-Sienerth N, Shilts J, Kadir KA, Yman V, Homann MV, Asghar M, Ngasala B, Singh B, Farnert A, Wright GJ. Malar J. 2020 Jan 17;19(1):31. doi: 10.1186/s12936-020-3111-5. PubMed 31952523.
Backbone
  Vector backbone: pTT3
  Backbone manufacturer: Yves Durocher, NRC
  Backbone size w/o insert (bp): 6688
  Total vector size (bp): 8058
  Vector type: Mammalian Expression
Growth in bacteria
  Bacterial resistance: Ampicillin, 100 μg/mL
  Growth temperature: 37°C
  Growth strain: DH5alpha
  Copy number: High Copy
Gene/Insert
  Gene/Insert name: MSP3.5 (alt name: PocGH01_10038700)
  Species: Plasmodium ovale
  Insert size (bp): 1370
  GenBank ID: SCQ16634.1
  Promoter: CMV
  Tag / fusion protein: ratCd4(d3+4)-bio-6His (C terminal on backbone)
  Cloning method: Restriction Enzyme; 5′ cloning site NotI (not destroyed); 3′ cloning site AscI (not destroyed)
  Sequencing primers: 5′ CMV-F
Resource information
  A portion of this plasmid was derived from a plasmid made by: Insert was chemically synthesised.
Terms and licenses: Academic/Nonprofit Terms; Industry Terms: Not Available to Industry
How to cite: Po_MSP3.5-Cd4-bio-His was a gift from Gavin Wright (Addgene plasmid # 126837 ; http://n2t.net/addgene:126837 ; RRID:Addgene_126837)
