[The description below was written by a language model from this plasmid's Addgene catalogue record and pLannotate feature annotations shown in this document.]
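Description:
Po_MSP3.5-Cd4-bio-His is a mammalian expression plasmid of about 8.1 kb built on the pTT3 backbone, designed to produce a recombinant Plasmodium ovale merozoite surface protein, MSP3.5 (PocGH01_10038700), in mammalian cells. It is propagated in E. coli through a high-copy ColE1/pUC-type origin and selected with ampicillin via the β-lactamase gene. The backbone also carries an Epstein-Barr virus oriP fragment, which supports episomal maintenance in cells that supply EBNA1. A few short lac and tet-related fragments are backbone remnants with no evident role in expression.

Transcription is driven by the CMV immediate early enhancer and promoter, the enhancer and promoter annotations being contiguous across the origin of the circular map. This is followed by adenovirus-derived leader and splice sequences and a chimeric intron fragment, which generally improve mRNA processing and yield. The short hit to adenoviral preterminal protein on the opposite strand most likely reflects this leader region rather than a real coding element. A fragment of a mouse immunoglobulin heavy chain signal sequence sits upstream of the insert, consistent with directing the product into the secretory pathway. The chemically synthesised insert of roughly 1.4 kb lies between retained NotI and AscI sites; it is not itself annotated in the feature table, but it fits the unannotated gap before the tag. It is fused at its C terminus to rat Cd4 domains 3 and 4, a "bio" element (presumably a biotinylation acceptor sequence) and a 6xHis tag, which together provide handles for detection, capture and purification. A rabbit β-globin polyadenylation signal terminates the transcript. The construct belongs to a panel of recombinant antigens from human-infective Plasmodium species made for serological surveillance.
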