Features (pLannotate 1.2.2; 18 found; start..end, strand, type, name):
      2..201     +  promoter       CMV promoter: human cytomegalovirus (CMV) immediate early promoter
    269..307     +  misc_feature   Ad SA (fragment): adenovirus major late transcript splice acceptor (Friedrich and Soriano, 1991)
    340..549     -  CDS            PTP (fragment): TERM_ADE02 - Experimental evidence at protein level: Swiss-Prot protein existence level 1. Protein covalently bound to the viral DNA that acts as a primer for viral genomic replication by DNA strand displacement. Assembles on the viral origin of replication in an initiation complex with viral polymerase, DBP, host NFIA and host POU2F1/OCT1. During initiation, the polymerase covalently couples the first dCTP with Ser- 580 of pTP. The terminal protein stimulates the template activity over 20 fold compared to protein-free templates. Neo-synthesized viral genomes are linked to two preterminal prot
    580..669     +  intron         chimeric intron (fragment): chimera between introns from adenovirus and immunoglobulin heavy chain genes
    688..734     +  CDS            IgH signal sequence (fragment): signal sequence from the mouse immunoglobulin heavy chain variable region
   2185..2745    +  CDS            Cd4 (fragment): CD4_RAT - Experimental evidence at protein level: Swiss-Prot protein existence level 1. Integral membrane glycoprotein that plays an essential role in the immune response and serves multiple functions in responses against both external and internal offenses. In T-cells, functions primarily as a coreceptor for MHC class II molecule:peptide complex. The antigens presented by class II peptides are derived from extracellular proteins while class I peptides are derived from cytosolic proteins. Interacts simultaneously with the T-cell receptor (TCR) and the MHC class II presented by antigen presenti
   2905..2960    +  polyA_signal   β-globin poly(A) signal: rabbit β-globin polyadenylation signal (Gil and Proudfoot, 1987)
   3474..5155    -  rep_origin     oriP (fragment): Epstein-Barr virus oriP replication origin (Yates et al., 2000)
   5282..5386    +  promoter       AmpR promoter: bla
   5387..6247    +  CDS            AmpR: β-lactamase; bla; confers resistance to ampicillin, carbenicillin, and related antibiotics
   6418..7006    +  rep_origin     ori: high-copy-number ColE1/pMB1/pBR322/pUC origin of replication
   7189..7281    +  CDS            lacI (fragment): lac repressor; lacI; The lac repressor binds to the lac operator to inhibit transcription in E. coli. This inhibition can be relieved by adding lactose or isopropyl-β-D-thiogalactopyranoside (IPTG).
   7294..7315    +  protein_bind   CAP binding site: CAP binding activates transcription in the presence of cAMP. E. coli catabolite activator protein
   7330..7360    +  promoter       lac promoter: promoter for the E. coli lac operon
   7368..7384    +  protein_bind   lac operator: The lac repressor binds to the lac operator to inhibit transcription in E. coli. This inhibition can be relieved by adding lactose or isopropyl-β-D-thiogalactopyranoside (IPTG). lac repressor encoded by lacI
   7454..7470    +  promoter       tet promoter (fragment): E. coli promoter for tetracycline efflux protein gene
   7480..7505    -  CDS            bla(M) (fragment): β-lactamase lacking the signal sequence; bla(M); allows cytosolic expression of β-lactamase
   7679..8058    +  enhancer       CMV enhancer: human cytomegalovirus immediate early enhancer
>Addgene plasmid #126837 | Po_MSP3.5-Cd4-bio-His | addgene full sequence | sequence record 245759 | Addgene NGS Result
GTGATGCGGTTTTGGCAGTACACCAATGGGCGTGGATAGCGGTTTGACTCACGGGGATTTCCAAGTCTCC
ACCCCATTGACGTCAATGGGAGTTTGTTTTGGCACCAAAATCAACGGGACTTTCCAAAATGTCGTAATAA
CCCCGCCCCGTTGACGCAAATGGGCGGTAGGCGTGTACGGTGGGAGGTCTATATAAGCAGAGCTCGTTTA
GTGAACCGTCAGATCCTCACTCTCTTCCGCATCGCTGTCTGCGAGGGCCAGCTGTTGGGCTCGCGGTTGA
GGACAAACTCTTCGCGGTCTTTCCAGTACTCTTGGATCGGAAACCCGTCGGCCTCCGAACGGTACTCCGC
CACCGAGGGACCTGAGCGAGTCCGCATCGACCGGATCGGAAAACCTCTCGAGAAAGGCGTCTAACCAGTC
ACAGTCGCAAGGTAGGCTGAGCACCGTGGCGGGCGGCAGCGGGTGGCGGTCGGGGTTGTTTCTGGCGGAG
GTGCTGCTGATGATGTAATTAAAGTAGGCGGTCTTGAGACGGCGGATGGTCGAGGTGAGGTGTGGCAGGC
TTGAGATCCAGCTGTTGGGGTGAGTACTCCCTCTCAAAAGCGGGCATTACTTCTGCGCTAAGATTGTCAG
TTTCCAAAAACGAGGAGGATTTGATATTCACCTGGCCCGATCTGGCCATACACTTGAGTGACAATGACAT
CCACTTTGCCTTTCTCTCCACAGGTGTCCACTCCCAGGTCCAAGTTTGCCACCATGGAGTTTCAGACCCA
GGTACTCATGTCCCTGCTGCTCTGCATGTCTGGTGCGGCCGCCAAGGACATCGACCACATCAGCAACCTG
GCCAACAAAGAGAAGCCCCAGCTGCGGAACGGCCTGAGCAGCAAGAATATCGCCACCCAGAACGGCAAGT
CCAACCTGGAAATCCGGAACAACTACGACAACCACGCCGACAAGAACAACGAGATCAGCGGCAACATCGA
GATGGTGGAAAAGAGCGCCGAGAGCCTGGAACAGCTGGAAAAGTTCCAGGTGGAAGCCCAGGACGACGCT
AACAAAGAGGATAAGACCAAAGAGATCGAGCGCGCCAAGAAGGCCAAGAACCAGGCCGAGATCCTGCTGA
AGAAAGCCGAGGAATACGTGAAGAGAGCCGGCAAGGCCGTCGAGAGGGCCAAGAGCGTGGAAAGCGTGAA
CGAGAAAGCCAAGCTGAGCGCCGCCATGGTGGAAGAGGAAGAGAACAACGCCAAGAAAGCCCTGGAAGTG
GCCAAGAAGCTGGTCGAGGAAATCGGCATCGAGATCGAGGCCACCAGAACCGCCCCTAGCCTGGACATTG
CCAAGAAAAAGGCCAACAACGCCGAAACCAGCCTGAAGCTGGTGGAACAGCAGGCCCAGATTGCCGAGGT
GGCCGCCGTGAATGCCGAACTGGCCGTGTCTCACGTGGAACGGGCCTGGATTGAGGCCAAGATCGCCAGC
TACCTGGAAAAGATTGAGGTGCTGAATGAGAGGGCTAAGAAGGCCCAGCAGAAAACCAGAGAGGCCAAAG
AGCGGGCCGATAAGGCCGTGCAGGCCGTGACAAGCGTGGAAGCCATCAACGAGAACGCTAAGAACGCCGC
CACCCGGACCAGAGAGAAGGCCAGAGCTGTCGAGGCCTCCCTGAAGATTGTGGAAGCCGAAGTGGCTGTG
GCCGAGAAGGCCTCCATTGAGGCCGAGAAAGCTGCCACCCTGAAGGGCGAGATCGGCAAAGAACTGGAAC
AGACCGAGATCACCACCGAAGAGAAGCGGGCCAAAGTGGAAGAGACAGTGAAGGGCAAGACAAGAGAGGT
CGAAGAGGCCACCGCCAAGGTCGAGGCCGCCACAGAAGAAGCCGAAAAGGCCGCCAAAGAGGCTGAGGCC
GCCTCCAAAGAGACAGAGTCCGCCAGCAAAGAAGCTGAGACACCCTCCGAGGAAGCCATTACCACCAGCG
AGCAGGCCAGCACCGCCGAGTCTCAGAATAGAGCCCAGGTCGGAAACAACGCTGCCAAAGAACGGGACGA
CACCGACGTGCACAAAGGCAAGGACAAAGAGCAGATCGACAAGGGCGAAATCAAAGAGAAAAGCCTGCAG
CAGAAGAACGGCGAGGAAGTCAAGAACGACCAGCAGCAGGACAAGTCCAGCATCTACGAGTTCATCACCA
TGCTGATCACCCCTGGCGCGCCGTCGACCTCCATCACGGCCTATAAGAGTGAGGGGGAGTCAGCGGAGTT
CTCCTTCCCACTCAACCTTGGAGAGGAAAGCCTGCAGGGAGAGTTGAGATGGAAGGCAGAGAAGGCTCCT
TCTTCCCAGTCCTGGATCACCTTCTCCCTAAAGAACCAAAAGGTGTCTGTGCAGAAGTCTACTAGCAACC
CCAAGTTCCAGCTGTCCGAAACGCTCCCACTCACCCTTCAGATACCCCAGGTCTCCCTTCAGTTTGCTGG
TTCTGGCAACCTGACCCTGACTCTGGACAGAGGGATACTGTATCAGGAAGTGAACCTGGTGGTGATGAAA
GTGACTCAGCCCGACAGCAACACTTTGACCTGTGAGGTGATGGGACCCACCTCACCCAAGATGAGACTGA
TCTTGAAGCAGGAGAATCAGGAGGCCAGGGTCTCCAGGCAGGAGAAAGTGATTCAAGTGCAGGCCCCTGA
AGCAGGGGTGTGGCAATGTCTACTGAGTGAAGGTGAAGAGGTCAAGATGGACTCCAAGATCCAGGTTTTA
TCCAAAGGGTTGAATTCCGGCAGCCTGCACCACATCCTGGACGCCCAGAAGATGCTGTGGAACCACAGGG
ACAGGAACCTGCCTCCTCTGGCCCCTCTGGGCCCCCACCACCATCACCACCATTGAGTCTAGACACGTGA
TTAATTAAGGATCCCCCGACCTCGACCTCTGGCTAATAAAGGAAATTTATTTTCATTGCAATAGTGTGTT
GGAATTTTTTGTGTCTCTCACTCGGAAGGACATATGGGAGGGCAAATCATTTGGTCGAGATCCCTCGGAG
ATCTCTAGCTAGAGGATCGATCCCCGCCCCGGACGAACTAAACCTGACTACGACATCTCTGCCCCTTCTT
CGCGGGGCAGTGCATGTAATCCCTTCAGTTGGTTGGTACAACTTGCCAACTGGGCCCTGTTCCACATGTG
ACACGGGGGGGGACCAAACACAAAGGGGTTCTCTGACTGTAGTTGACATCCTTATAAATGGATGTGCACA
TTTGCCAACACTGAGTGGCTTTCATCCTGGAGCAGACTTTGCAGTCTGTGGACTGCAACACAACATTGCC
TTTATGTGTAACTCTTGGCTGAAGCTCTTACACCAATGCTGGGGGACATGTACCTCCCAGGGGCCCAGGA
AGACTACGGGAGGCTACACCAACGTCAATCAGAGGGGCCTGTGTAGCTACCGATAAGCGGACCCTCAAGA
GGGCATTAGCAATAGTGTTTATAAGGCCCCCTTGTTAACCCTAAACGGGTAGCATATGCTTCCCGGGTAG
TAGTATATACTATCCAGACTAACCCTAATTCAATAGCATATGTTACCCAACGGGAAGCATATGCTATCGA
ATTAGGGTTAGTAAAAGGGTCCTAAGGAACAGCGATATCTCCCACCCCATGAGCTGTCACGGTTTTATTT
ACATGGGGTCAGGATTCCACGAGGGTAGTGAACCATTTTAGTCACAAGGGCAGTGGCTGAAGATCAAGGA
GCGGGCAGTGAACTCTCCTGAATCTTCGCCTGCTTCTTCATTCTCCTTCGTTTAGCTAATAGAATAACTG
CTGAGTTGTGAACAGTAAGGTGTATGTGAGGTGCTCGAAAACAAGGTTTCAGGTGACGCCCCCAGAATAA
AATTTGGACGGGGGGTTCAGTGGTGGCATTGTGCTATGACACCAATATAACCCTCACAAACCCCTTGGGC
AATAAATACTAGTGTAGGAATGAAACATTCTGAATATCTTTAACAATAGAAATCCATGGGGTGGGGACAA
GCCGTAAAGACTGGATGTCCATCTCACACGAATTTATGGCTATGGGCAACACATAATCCTAGTGCAATAT
GATACTGGGGTTATTAAGATGTGTCCCAGGCAGGGACCAAGACAGGTGAACCATGTTGTTACACTCTATT
TGTAACAAGGGGAAAGAGAGTGGACGCCGACAGCAGCGGACTCCACTGGTTGTCTCTAACACCCCCGAAA
ATTAAACGGGGCTCCACGCCAATGGGGCCCATAAACAAAGACAAGTGGCCACTCTTTTTTTTGAAATTGT
GGAGTGGGGGCACGCGTCAGCCCCCACACGCCGCCCTGCGGTTTTGGACTGTAAAATAAGGGTGTAATAA
CTTGGCTGATTGTAACCCCGCTAACCACTGCGGTCAAACCACTTGCCCACAAAACCACTAATGGCACCCC
GGGGAATACCTGCATAAGTAGGTGGGCGGGCCAAGATAGGGGCGCGATTGCTGCGATCTGGAGGACAAAT
TACACACACTTGCGCCTGAGCGCCAAGCACAGGGTTGTTGGTCCTCATATTCACGAGGTCGCTGAGAGCA
CGGTGGGCTAATGTTGCCATGGGTAGCATATACTACCCAAATATCTGGATAGCATATGCTATCCTAATCT
ATATCTGGGTAGCATAGGCTATCCTAATCTATATCTGGGTAGCATATGCTATCCTAATCTATATCTGGGT
AGTATATGCTATCCTAATTTATATCTGGGTAGCATAGGCTATCCTAATCTATATCTGGGTAGCATATGCT
ATCCTAATCTATATCTGGGTAGTATATGCTATCCTAATCTGTATCCGGGTAGCATATGCTATCCTAATAG
AGATTAGGGTAGTATATGCTATCCTAATTTATATCTGGGTAGCATATACTACCCAAATATCTGGATAGCA
TATGCTATCCTAATCTATATCTGGGTAGCATATGCTATCCTAATCTATATCTGGGTAGCATAGGCTATCC
TAATCTATATCTGGGTAGCATATGCTATCCTAATCTATATCTGGGTAGTATATGCTATCCTAATTTATAT
CTGGGTAGCATAGGCTATCCTAATCTATATCTGGGTAGCATATGCTATCCTAATCTATATCTGGGTAGTA
TATGCTATCCTAATCTGTATCCGGGTAGCATATGCTATCCTCATGATAAGCTGTCAAACATGAGAATTTT
CTTGAAGACGAAAGGGCCTCGTGATACGCCTATTTTTATAGGTTAATGTCATGATAATAATGGTTTCTTA
GACGTCAGGTGGCACTTTTCGGGGAAATGTGCGCGGAACCCCTATTTGTTTATTTTTCTAAATACATTCA
AATATGTATCCGCTCATGAGACAATAACCCTGATAAATGCTTCAATAATATTGAAAAAGGAAGAGTATGA
GTATTCAACATTTCCGTGTCGCCCTTATTCCCTTTTTTGCGGCATTTTGCCTTCCTGTTTTTGCTCACCC
AGAAACGCTGGTGAAAGTAAAAGATGCTGAAGATCAGTTGGGTGCACGAGTGGGTTACATCGAACTGGAT
CTCAACAGCGGTAAGATCCTTGAGAGTTTTCGCCCCGAAGAACGTTTTCCAATGATGAGCACTTTTAAAG
TTCTGCTATGTGGCGCGGTATTATCCCGTGTTGACGCCGGGCAAGAGCAACTCGGTCGCCGCATACACTA
TTCTCAGAATGACTTGGTTGAGTACTCACCAGTCACAGAAAAGCATCTTACGGATGGCATGACAGTAAGA
GAATTATGCAGTGCTGCCATAACCATGAGTGATAACACTGCGGCCAACTTACTTCTGACAACGATCGGAG
GACCGAAGGAGCTAACCGCTTTTTTGCACAACATGGGGGATCATGTAACTCGCCTTGATCGTTGGGAACC
GGAGCTGAATGAAGCCATACCAAACGACGAGCGTGACACCACGATGCCTGCAGCAATGGCAACAACGTTG
CGCAAACTATTAACTGGCGAACTACTTACTCTAGCTTCCCGGCAACAATTAATAGACTGGATGGAGGCGG
ATAAAGTTGCAGGACCACTTCTGCGCTCGGCCCTTCCGGCTGGCTGGTTTATTGCTGATAAATCTGGAGC
CGGTGAGCGTGGGTCTCGCGGTATCATTGCAGCACTGGGGCCAGATGGTAAGCCCTCCCGTATCGTAGTT
ATCTACACGACGGGGAGTCAGGCAACTATGGATGAACGAAATAGACAGATCGCTGAGATAGGTGCCTCAC
TGATTAAGCATTGGTAACTGTCAGACCAAGTTTACTCATATATACTTTAGATTGATTTAAAACTTCATTT
TTAATTTAAAAGGATCTAGGTGAAGATCCTTTTTGATAATCTCATGACCAAAATCCCTTAACGTGAGTTT
TCGTTCCACTGAGCGTCAGACCCCGTAGAAAAGATCAAAGGATCTTCTTGAGATCCTTTTTTTCTGCGCG
TAATCTGCTGCTTGCAAACAAAAAAACCACCGCTACCAGCGGTGGTTTGTTTGCCGGATCAAGAGCTACC
AACTCTTTTTCCGAAGGTAACTGGCTTCAGCAGAGCGCAGATACCAAATACTGTTCTTCTAGTGTAGCCG
TAGTTAGGCCACCACTTCAAGAACTCTGTAGCACCGCCTACATACCTCGCTCTGCTAATCCTGTTACCAG
TGGCTGCTGCCAGTGGCGATAAGTCGTGTCTTACCGGGTTGGACTCAAGACGATAGTTACCGGATAAGGC
GCAGCGGTCGGGCTGAACGGGGGGTTCGTGCACACAGCCCAGCTTGGAGCGAACGACCTACACCGAACTG
AGATACCTACAGCGTGAGCTATGAGAAAGCGCCACGCTTCCCGAAGGGAGAAAGGCGGACAGGTATCCGG
TAAGCGGCAGGGTCGGAACAGGAGAGCGCACGAGGGAGCTTCCAGGGGGAAACGCCTGGTATCTTTATAG
TCCTGTCGGGTTTCGCCACCTCTGACTTGAGCGTCGATTTTTGTGATGCTCGTCAGGGGGGCGGAGCCTA
TGGAAAAACGCCAGCAACGCGGCCTTTTTACGGTTCCTGGCCTTTTGCTGGCCTTTTGCTCACATGTTCT
TTCCTGCGTTATCCCCTGATTCTGTGGATAACCGTATTACCGCCTTTGAGTGAGCTGATACCGCTCGCCG
CAGCCGAACGACCGAGCGCAGCGAGTCAGTGAGCGAGGAAGCGGAAGAGCGCCCAATACGCAAACCGCCT
CTCCCCGCGCGTTGGCCGATTCATTAATGCAGCTGGCACGACAGGTTTCCCGACTGGAAAGCGGGCAGTG
AGCGCAACGCAATTAATGTGAGTTAGCTCACTCATTAGGCACCCCAGGCTTTACACTTTATGCTTCCGGC
TCGTATGTTGTGTGGAATTGTGAGCGGATAACAATTTCACACAGGAAACAGCTATGACCATGATTACGCC
AAGCTCTAGCTAGAGGTCGACCAATTCTCATGTTTGACAGCTTATCATCGCAGATCCGGGCAACGTTGTT
GCCATTGCTGCAGGCGCAGAACTGGTAGGTATGGAAGATCTATACATTGAATCAATATTGGCAATTAGCC
ATATTAGTCATTGGTTATATAGCATAAATCAATATTGGCTATTGGCCATTGCATACGTTGTATCTATATC
ATAATATGTACATTTATATTGGCTCATGTCCAATATGACCGCCATGTTGACATTGATTATTGACTAGTTA
TTAATAGTAATCAATTACGGGGTCATTAGTTCATAGCCCATATATGGAGTTCCGCGTTACATAACTTACG
GTAAATGGCCCGCCTGGCTGACCGCCCAACGACCCCCGCCCATTGACGTCAATAATGACGTATGTTCCCA
TAGTAACGCCAATAGGGACTTTCCATTGACGTCAATGGGTGGAGTATTTACGGTAAACTGCCCACTTGGC
AGTACATCAAGTGTATCATATGCCAAGTCCGCCCCCTATTGACGTCAATGACGGTAAATGGCCCGCCTGG
CATTATGCCCAGTACATGACCTTACGGGACTTTCCTACTTGGCAGTACATCTACGTATTAGTCATCGCTA
TTACCATG
